>Addgene plasmid #159826 | pSEM270 - MCS mosTI hygroR target | addgene full sequence | sequence record 317438 | Addgene NGS Result
GTAAAACGACGGCCAGTCATGCATAATCCGCACGCATCTGGAATAAGGAAGTGCCATTCCGCCTGACCTA
TGCATGGAACAACAAACCAGATATTTTGAACGACGACACCCAGAATTAGCCGGATCTCCTAGGCTTCGAG
CTTACATGCTTAGAATCGGATTAGATCAGTTGTACCAATCTCTTGTGGATGGTAACTTTGACGACGCTGC
GTGGGCTCAAGGGCGTTGTGATGCCATTGTGCGTTCAGGGGCAGGCACGGTAGGACGAACTCAGATTGCA
AGAAGGTAAGTTTTCAAAAAATTAAGATTCAGTTATGGGAAGTGGGAGCTTACATATTTTCAGGCTTTCC
CTATCCAAAACGCTCGTTCGAGTGTTTCAGTTCGGTATGTCGAGGCGTTACCGGACGGAAAATATTTAAA
ATAAAATCCTCGTCATTTCAGGTCAGCTGCGGTTTGGACTGACGGATGCGTCGAGGTCCTTGCTGACTCA
GGTAATAGAAGACCTTCTACAAGACCACGTGCCAAAGAGTAATCTGTTCGTTGTTCCAATAAATTGTTAT
TGTTCCCTATTTGATAACTTCGTATAGCATACATTATACGAAGTTATTGCCTGAGACCAGCTAGCAAGCT
TGCATGCCTGCAGGTCGACTCTAGAGGATCCCCGGGTACCGAGCTCAGGTCTCTGAGCTGGCGGGAGCTC
AGGAAACGGAGAATCTGTGCGGCAATGTCTTATCATTTGAAACGCGCCGTATCGATGCTGACATCATGCG
GCTCCCGTGTTAGTCGAGAAGATGGGTACGGGCCTTTATTCATCCAACACTCTACGGCTTCTTCAAGAGC
TAGTAGGGCACCCTGTAGTTGGAAAGGGATTATTTCGTATGGCGAGCCCATACCGTCTTTCTTGCGGAAG
CTTAACACGATAGGAAGTTGGATAGTTTCGAACGATGGTTCCATACGGAACGCTGTCTCAAGGATGAGTC
TGACGGAGTGTAACTCGAAGGCTAGGTGGAGGCTCAGTGATGATAAGTCTGCGATGGTGGATGCATGTGT
CATGGTCATAGCTGTTTCCTGTGTGAAATTGTTATCCGCTCAGAGGGCACAATCCTATTCCGCGCTATCC
GACAATCTCCAAGACATTAGGTGGAGTTCAGTTCGGCGTATGGCATATGTCGCTGGAAAGAACATGTGAG
CAAAAGGCCAGCAAAAGGCCAGGAACCGTAAAAAGGCCGCGTTGCTGGCGTTTTTCCATAGGCTCCGCCC
CCCTGACGAGCATCACAAAAATCGACGCTCAAGTCAGAGGTGGCGAAACCCGACAGGACTATAAAGATAC
CAGGCGTTTCCCCCTGGAAGCTCCCTCGTGCGCTCTCCTGTTCCGACCCTGCCGCTTACCGGATACCTGT
CCGCCTTTCTCCCTTCGGGAAGCGTGGCGCTTTCTCATAGCTCACGCTGTAGGTATCTCAGTTCGGTGTA
GGTCGTTCGCTCCAAGCTGGGCTGTGTGCACGAACCCCCCGTTCAGCCCGACCGCTGCGCCTTATCCGGT
AACTATCGTCTTGAGTCCAACCCGGTAAGACACGACTTATCGCCACTGGCAGCAGCCACTGGTAACAGGA
TTAGCAGAGCGAGGTATGTAGGCGGTGCTACAGAGTTCTTGAAGTGGTGGCCTAACTACGGCTACACTAG
AAGAACAGTATTTGGTATCTGCGCTCTGCTGAAGCCAGTTACCTTCGGAAAAAGAGTTGGTAGCTCTTGA
TCCGGCAAACAAACCACCGCTGGTAGCGGTGGTTTTTTTGTTTGCAAGCAGCAGATTACGCGCAGAAAAA
AAGGATCTCAAGAAGATCCTTTGATCTTTTCTACGGGGTCTGACGCTCTATTCAACAAAGCCGCCGTCCC
GTCAAGTCAGCGTAAATGGGTAGGGGGCTTCAAATCGTCCTCGTGATACCAATTCGGAGCCTGCTTTTTT
GTACAAACTTGTTGATAATGGCAATTCAAGGATCTTCACCTAGATCCTTTTAAATTAAAAATGAAGTTTT
AAATCAATCTAAAGTATATATGAGTAAACTTGGTCTGACAGTTACCAATGCTTAATCAGTGAGGCACCTA
TCTCAGCGATCTGTCTATTTCGTTCATCCATAGTTGCCTGACTCCCCGTCGTGTAGATAACTACGATACG
GGAGGGCTTACCATCTGGCCCCAGTGCTGCAATGATACCGCGAGAGCCACGCTCACCGGCTCCAGATTTA
TCAGCAATAAACCAGCCAGCCGGAAGGGCCGAGCGCAGAAGTGGTCCTGCAACTTTATCCGCCTCCATCC
AGTCTATTAATTGTTGCCGGGAAGCTAGAGTAAGTAGTTCGCCAGTTAATAGTTTGCGCAACGTTGTTGC
CATTGCTACAGGCATCGTGGTGTCACGCTCGTCGTTTGGTATGGCTTCATTCAGCTCCGGTTCCCAACGA
TCAAGGCGAGTTACATGATCCCCCATGTTGTGCAAAAAAGCGGTTAGCTCCTTCGGTCCTCCGATCGTTG
TCAGAAGTAAGTTGGCCGCAGTGTTATCACTCATGGTTATGGCAGCACTGCATAATTCTCTTACTGTCAT
GCCATCCGTAAGATGCTTTTCTGTGACTGGTGAGTACTCAACCAAGTCATTCTGAGAATAGTGTATGCGG
CGACCGAGTTGCTCTTGCCCGGCGTCAATACGGGATAATACCGCGCCACATAGCAGAACTTTAAAAGTGC
TCATCATTGGAAAACGTTCTTCGGGGCGAAAACTCTCAAGGATCTTACCGCTGTTGAGATCCAGTTCGAT
GTAACCCACTCGTGCACCCAACTGATCTTCAGCATCTTTTACTTTCACCAGCGTTTCTGGGTGAGCAAAA
ACAGGAAGGCAAAATGCCGCAAAAAAGGGAATAAGGGCGACACGGAAATGTTGAATACTCATACTCTTCC
TTTTTCAATATTATTGAAGCATTTATCAGGGTTATTGTCTCATGAGCGGATACATATTTGAATGTATTTA
GAAAAATAAACAAATAGGGGTTCCGCGCACATTTCCCCGAAAAGTGCCAGATACCTGAAACAAAACCCAT
CGTACGGCCAAGGAAGTCTCCAATAACTGTGATCCACCACAAGCGCCAGGGTTTTCCCAGTCACGACGTT
Features (pLannotate 1.2.2; 8 found; start..end, strand, type, name):
     71..529     +  CDS            hph (fragment): KHYB_ECOLX - Experimental evidence at protein level: Swiss-Prot protein existence level 1. The aminoglycoside phosphotransferases achieve inactivation of their antibiotic substrates by phosphorylation. Only phosphorylates hygromycin and closely related compounds such as demethyl analogs and destomycin. From Escherichia coli.
    574..607     +  protein_bind   loxP: Cre-mediated recombination occurs in the 8-bp core sequence (GCATACAT). Cre recombinase
    626..676     -  misc_feature   MCS (fragment): pUC18/19 multiple cloning site
   1243..1831    -  rep_origin     ori: high-copy-number ColE1/pMB1/pBR322/pUC origin of replication
   1948..1972    -  protein_bind   attB1: mutant version of attB; recombination site for the Gateway® BP reaction BP Clonase™
   2072..2932    -  CDS            AmpR: β-lactamase; bla; confers resistance to ampicillin, carbenicillin, and related antibiotics
   2933..3037    -  promoter       AmpR promoter: bla
   3124..17      -  CDS            lacZα (fragment) (across the origin): LacZα fragment of β-galactosidase; lacZ fragment
