[The description below was written by a language model from this plasmid's Addgene catalogue record and pLannotate feature annotations shown in this document.]
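Description:
pSEM270 is a small (about 3.2 kb) C. elegans targeting vector for MosTI (modular safe-harbor transgene insertion), built on the pTwist Amp High Copy backbone. It is propagated in E. coli through a high-copy ColE1/pUC-type origin and selected with ampicillin via the β-lactamase gene and its native promoter. The annotation also picks up a short attB1-like site and a lacZα fragment spanning the sequence origin, which appear to be backbone remnants rather than functional parts of the payload.

The payload is a compact cassette made up of a partial hygromycin phosphotransferase (hph) coding sequence, a single loxP site and a fragment of the pUC18/19 multiple cloning site. The truncated hph is the basis of the "split hygroR" selection named in the record: the plasmid carries only part of the resistance gene and so should not confer hygromycin resistance by itself. In a split-marker scheme of this kind, the complementary portion sits at the genomic landing site, and repair of a break there using the plasmid as template reconstitutes an intact gene, so that drug resistance reports correct integration. The record does not describe the landing-site configuration or which part of hph is present. It also lists no worm promoter or 3' UTR in the annotated features. The loxP site lies between the marker fragment and the cloning site and could support Cre-mediated recombination, though its intended role is not stated.

A transgene of interest is cloned into the MCS so that it is carried into the safe-harbor locus together with the marker fragment. According to the deposit, the vector supports both single-copy insertion and integration of extrachromosomal arrays in worms.
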