Addgene plasmid #159826: pSEM270 - MCS mosTI hygroR target
Purpose: Single copy or array insertion by MosTI using split hygroR selection
Depositing lab: Christian Froekjaer-Jensen. Depositing organization: King Abdullah University of Science and Technology (KAUST). Publication: Modular safe-harbor transgene insertion (MosTI) for targeted single-copy and extrachromosomal array integration in C. elegans. El Mouridi S, Alkhaldi F, Frokjaer-Jensen C. G3 (Bethesda). 2022 Jul 28. pii: 6651068. doi: 10.1093/g3journal/jkac184. PubMed 35900171.
Backbone
  Vector backbone: pTwist+Amp+High+Copy
  Vector type: Worm Expression
Growth in bacteria
  Bacterial resistance: Ampicillin, 100 μg/mL
  Growth temperature: 37°C
  Growth strain: DH5alpha
  Copy number: High Copy
Gene/Insert
  Gene/Insert name: MCS mosTI hygroR target
  Species: C. elegans (nematode)
  Mutation: Not applicable
  Cloning method: Unknown
Terms and licenses: Academic/Nonprofit Terms; Industry Terms: Not Available to Industry
Depositor comments: See www.wormbuilder.org for more information. Please visit https://www.biorxiv.org/content/10.1101/2022.04.19.488726v3 for bioRxiv preprint.
How to cite: pSEM270 - MCS mosTI hygroR target was a gift from Christian Froekjaer-Jensen (Addgene plasmid # 159826 ; http://n2t.net/addgene:159826 ; RRID:Addgene_159826)
